>Addgene plasmid #207216 | pFUW-TetO-IKZF2 | addgene full sequence | sequence record 414893 | Addgene NGS Result
CGATGTACGGGCCAGATATACGCGTTGACATTGATTATTGACTAGTTATTAATAGTAATCAATTACGGGG
TCATTAGTTCATAGCCCATATATGGAGTTCCGCGTTACATAACTTACGGTAAATGGCCCGCCTGGCTGAC
CGCCCAACGACCCCCGCCCATTGACGTCAATAATGACGTATGTTCCCATAGTAACGCCAATAGGGACTTT
CCATTGACGTCAATGGGTGGAGTATTTACGGTAAACTGCCCACTTGGCAGTACATCAAGTGTATCATATG
CCAAGTACGCCCCCTATTGACGTCAATGACGGTAAATGGCCCGCCTGGCATTATGCCCAGTACATGACCT
TATGGGACTTTCCTACTTGGCAGTACATCTACGTATTAGTCATCGCTATTACCATGGTGATGCGGTTTTG
GCAGTACATCAATGGGCGTGGATAGCGGTTTGACTCACGGGGATTTCCAAGTCTCCACCCCATTGACGTC
AATGGGAGTTTGTTTTGGCACCAAAATCAACGGGACTTTCCAAAATGTCGTAACAACTCCGCCCCATTGA
CGCAAATGGGCGGTAGGCGTGTACGGTGGGAGGTCTATATAAGCAGCGCGTTTTGCCTGTACTGGGTCTC
TCTGGTTAGACCAGATCTGAGCCTGGGAGCTCTCTGGCTAACTAGGGAACCCACTGCTTAAGCCTCAATA
AAGCTTGCCTTGAGTGCTTCAAGTAGTGTGTGCCCGTCTGTTGTGTGACTCTGGTAACTAGAGATCCCTC
AGACCCTTTTAGTCAGTGTGGAAAATCTCTAGCAGTGGCGCCCGAACAGGGACTTGAAAGCGAAAGGGAA
ACCAGAGGAGCTCTCTCGACGCAGGACTCGGCTTGCTGAAGCGCGCACGGCAAGAGGCGAGGGGCGGCGA
CTGGTGAGTACGCCAAAAATTTTGACTAGCGGAGGCTAGAAGGAGAGAGATGGGTGCGAGAGCGTCAGTA
TTAAGCGGGGGAGAATTAGATCGCGATGGGAAAAAATTCGGTTAAGGCCAGGGGGAAAGAAAAAATATAA
ATTAAAACATATAGTATGGGCAAGCAGGGAGCTAGAACGATTCGCAGTTAATCCTGGCCTGTTAGAAACA
TCAGAAGGCTGTAGACAAATACTGGGACAGCTACAACCATCCCTTCAGACAGGATCAGAAGAACTTAGAT
CATTATATAATACAGTAGCAACCCTCTATTGTGTGCATCAAAGGATAGAGATAAAAGACACCAAGGAAGC
TTTAGACAAGATAGAGGAAGAGCAAAACAAAAGTAAGACCACCGCACAGCAAGCGGCCGCTGATCTTCAG
ACCTGGAGGAGGAGATATGAGGGACAATTGGAGAAGTGAATTATATAAATATAAAGTAGTAAAAATTGAA
CCATTAGGAGTAGCACCCACCAAGGCAAAGAGAAGAGTGGTGCAGAGAGAAAAAAGAGCAGTGGGAATAG
GAGCTTTGTTCCTTGGGTTCTTGGGAGCAGCAGGAAGCACTATGGGCGCAGCGTCAATGACGCTGACGGT
ACAGGCCAGACAATTATTGTCTGGTATAGTGCAGCAGCAGAACAATTTGCTGAGGGCTATTGAGGCGCAA
CAGCATCTGTTGCAACTCACAGTCTGGGGCATCAAGCAGCTCCAGGCAAGAATCCTGGCTGTGGAAAGAT
ACCTAAAGGATCAACAGCTCCTGGGGATTTGGGGTTGCTCTGGAAAACTCATTTGCACCACTGCTGTGCC
TTGGAATGCTAGTTGGAGTAATAAATCTCTGGAACAGATTTGGAATCACACGACCTGGATGGAGTGGGAC
AGAGAAATTAACAATTACACAAGCTTAATACACTCCTTAATTGAAGAATCGCAAAACCAGCAAGAAAAGA
ATGAACAAGAATTATTGGAATTAGATAAATGGGCAAGTTTGTGGAATTGGTTTAACATAACAAATTGGCT
GTGGTATATAAAATTATTCATAATGATAGTAGGAGGCTTGGTAGGTTTAAGAATAGTTTTTGCTGTACTT
TCTATAGTGAATAGAGTTAGGCAGGGATATTCACCATTATCGTTTCAGACCCACCTCCCAACCCCGAGGG
GACCCGACAGGCCCGAAGGAATAGAAGAAGAAGGTGGAGAGAGAGACAGAGACAGATCCATTCGATTAGT
GAACGGATCGGCACTGCGTGCGCCAATTCTGCAGACAAATGGCAGTATTCATCCACAATTTTAAAAGAAA
AGGGGGGATTGGGGGGTACAGTGCAGGGGAAAGAATAGTAGACATAATAGCAACAGACATACAAACTAAA
GAATTACAAAAACAAATTACAAAAATTCAAAATTTTCGGGTTTATTACAGGGACAGCAGAGATCCAGTTT
GGTTAGATCTCGAGTTTACCACTCCCTATCAGTGATAGAGAAAAGTGAAAGTCGAGTTTACCACTCCCTA
TCAGTGATAGAGAAAAGTGAAAGTCGAGTTTACCACTCCCTATCAGTGATAGAGAAAAGTGAAAGTCGAG
TTTACCACTCCCTATCAGTGATAGAGAAAAGTGAAAGTCGAGTTTACCACTCCCTATCAGTGATAGAGAA
AAGTGAAAGTCGAGTTTACCACTCCCTATCAGTGATAGAGAAAAGTGAAAGTCGAGTTTACCACTCCCTA
TCAGTGATAGAGAAAAGTGAAAGTCGAGCTCGGTACCCGGGTCGAGGTAGGCGTGTACGGTGGGAGGCCT
ATATAAGCAGAGCTCGTTTAGTGAACCGTCAGATCGCCTGGAGACGCCATCCACGCTGTTTTGACCTCCA
TAGAAGACACCGGGACCGATCCAGCCTCCGCGGCCCCGAATTCATGGAAACAGAGGCTATTGATGGCTAT
ATAACGTGTGACAATGAGCTTTCACCCGAAAGGGAGCACTCCAATATGGCAATTGACCTCACCTCAAGCA
CACCCAATGGACAGCATGCCTCACCAAGTCACATGACAAGCACAAATTCAGTAAAGCTAGAAATGCAGAG
TGATGAAGAGTGTGACAGGAAACCCCTGAGCCGTGAAGATGAGATCAGGGGCCATGATGAGGGTAGCAGC
CTAGAAGAACCCCTAATTGAGAGCAGCGAGGTGGCTGACAACAGGAAAGTCCAGGAGCTTCAAGGCGAGG
GAGGAATCCGGCTTCCGAATGGTGAACGCCCCTTCCACTGTAACCAGTGTGGAGCTTCTTTTACTCAGAA
GGGCAACCTTCTGAGACACATAAAGTTACACTCTGGAGAGAAGCCGTTCAAATGTCCTTTCTGTAGCTAC
GCCTGTAGAAGAAGGGACGCCCTCACAGGACACCTCAGGACCCATTCTGTGGGTAAACCTCACAAGTGCA
ACTACTGTGGACGAAGCTACAAGCAGCGCAGTTCACTGGAGGAGCACAAGGAACGCTGCCACAACTATCT
CCAGAATGTCAGCATGGAGGCTGCTGGGCAGGTCATGAGTCACCATGTACCTCCTATGGAAGATTGTAAG
GAACAAGAGCCTATTATGGACAACAATATTTCTCTGGTGCCTTTTGAGAGACCTGCTGTCATAGAGAAGC
TCACGGGGAATATGGGAAAACGTAAAAGCTCCACTCCACAAAAGTTTGTGGGGGAAAAGCTCATGCGATT
CAGCTACCCAGATATTCACTTTGATATGAACTTAACATATGAGAAGGAGGCTGAGCTGATGCAGTCTCAT
ATGATGGACCAAGCCATCAACAATGCAATCACCTACCTTGGAGCTGAGGCCCTTCACCCTCTGATGCAGC
ACCCGCCAAGCACAATCGCTGAAGTGGCCCCAGTTATAAGCTCAGCTTATTCTCAGGTCTATCATCCAAA
TAGGATAGAAAGACCCATTAGCAGGGAAACTGCTGATAGTCATGAAAACAACATGGATGGCCCCATCTCT
CTCATCAGACCAAAGAGTCGACCCCAGGAAAGAGAGGCCTCTCCCAGCAATAGCTGCCTGGATTCCACTG
ACTCAGAAAGCAGCCATGATGACCACCAGTCCTACCAAGGACACCCTGCCTTAAATCCCAAGAGGAAACA
AAGCCCAGCTTACATGAAGGAGGATGTCAAAGCTTTGGATACTACCAAGGCTCCTAAGGGCTCTCTGAAG
GACATCTACAAGGTCTTCAATGGAGAAGGAGAACAGATTAGGGCCTTCAAGTGTGAGCACTGCCGAGTCC
TTTTCCTAGACCATGTCATGTACACCATTCACATGGGTTGCCATGGCTACCGGGACCCACTGGAATGCAA
CATCTGTGGCTACAGAAGCCAGGACCGTTATGAGTTTTCATCACACATTGTTCGAGGGGAGCACACATTC
CACTAGGAATTCGATATCAAGCTTATCGATAATCAACCTCTGGATTACAAAATTTGTGAAAGATTGACTG
GTATTCTTAACTATGTTGCTCCTTTTACGCTATGTGGATACGCTGCTTTAATGCCTTTGTATCATGCTAT
TGCTTCCCGTATGGCTTTCATTTTCTCCTCCTTGTATAAATCCTGGTTGCTGTCTCTTTATGAGGAGTTG
TGGCCCGTTGTCAGGCAACGTGGCGTGGTGTGCACTGTGTTTGCTGACGCAACCCCCACTGGTTGGGGCA
TTGCCACCACCTGTCAGCTCCTTTCCGGGACTTTCGCTTTCCCCCTCCCTATTGCCACGGCGGAACTCAT
CGCCGCCTGCCTTGCCCGCTGCTGGACAGGGGCTCGGCTGTTGGGCACTGACAATTCCGTGGTGTTGTCG
GGGAAATCATCGTCCTTTCCTTGGCTGCTCGCCTGTGTTGCCACCTGGATTCTGCGCGGGACGTCCTTCT
GCTACGTCCCTTCGGCCCTCAATCCAGCGGACCTTCCTTCCCGCGGCCTGCTGCCGGCTCTGCGGCCTCT
TCCGCGTCTTCGCCTTCGCCCTCAGACGAGTCGGATCTCCCTTTGGGCCGCCTCCCCGCATCGATACCGT
CGACCTCGAGACCTAGAAAAACATGGAGCAATCACAAGTAGCAATACAGCAGCTACCAATGCTGATTGTG
CCTGGCTAGAAGCACAAGAGGAGGAGGAGGTGGGTTTTCCAGTCACACCTCAGGTACCTTTAAGACCAAT
GACTTACAAGGCAGCTGTAGATCTTAGCCACTTTTTAAAAGAAAAGGGGGGACTGGAAGGGCTAATTCAC
TCCCAACGAAGACAAGATATCCTTGATCTGTGGATCTACCACACACAAGGCTACTTCCCTGATTGGCAGA
ACTACACACCAGGGCCAGGGATCAGATATCCACTGACCTTTGGATGGTGCTACAAGCTAGTACCAGTTGA
GCAAGAGAAGGTAGAAGAAGCCAATGAAGGAGAGAACACCCGCTTGTTACACCCTGTGAGCCTGCATGGG
ATGGATGACCCGGAGAGAGAAGTATTAGAGTGGAGGTTTGACAGCCGCCTAGCATTTCATCACATGGCCC
GAGAGCTGCATCCGGACTGTACTGGGTCTCTCTGGTTAGACCAGATCTGAGCCTGGGAGCTCTCTGGCTA
ACTAGGGAACCCACTGCTTAAGCCTCAATAAAGCTTGCCTTGAGTGCTTCAAGTAGTGTGTGCCCGTCTG
TTGTGTGACTCTGGTAACTAGAGATCCCTCAGACCCTTTTAGTCAGTGTGGAAAATCTCTAGCAGGGCCC
GTTTAAACCCGCTGATCAGCCTCGACTGTGCCTTCTAGTTGCCAGCCATCTGTTGTTTGCCCCTCCCCCG
TGCCTTCCTTGACCCTGGAAGGTGCCACTCCCACTGTCCTTTCCTAATAAAATGAGGAAATTGCATCGCA
TTGTCTGAGTAGGTGTCATTCTATTCTGGGGGGTGGGGTGGGGCAGGACAGCAAGGGGGAGGATTGGGAA
GACAATAGCAGGCATGCTGGGGATGCGGTGGGCTCTATGGCTTCTGAGGCGGAAAGAACCAGCTGGGGCT
CTAGGGGGTATCCCC
[124 nt withheld, positions 5966-6089]
C
[91 nt withheld, positions 6091-6181]
A
[49 nt withheld, positions 6183-6231]
CCTTTGACGTTGGAGTCCACGTTCTTT
[37 nt withheld, positions 6259-6295]
ACCCTATCTCGGTCTATTCTTTTGATTTATAAGGGATTTTGCCGATTTCGGCCTATTGGTTAAAAAATGA
GCTGATTTAACAAAAATTTAACGCGAATTAATTCTGTGGAATGTGTGTCAGTTAGGGTGTGGAAAGTCCC
CAGGCTCCCCAGCAGGCAGAAGTATGCAAAGCATGCATCTCAATTAGTCAGCAACCAGGTGTGGAAAGTC
CCCAGGCTCCCCAGCAGGCAGAAGTATGCAAAGCATGCATCTCAATTAGTCAGCAACCATAGTCCCGCCC
CTAACTCCGCCCATCCCGCCCCTAACTCCGCCCAGTTCCGCCCATTCTCCGCCCCATGGCTGACTAATTT
TTTTTATTTATGCAGAGGCCGAGGCCGCCTCTGCCTCTGAGCTATTCCAGAAGTAGTGAGGAGGCTTTTT
TGGAGGCCTAGGCTTTTGCAAAAAGCTCCCGGGAGCTTGTATATCCATTTTCGGATCTGATCAGCACGTG
TTGACAATTAATCATCGGCATAGTATATCGGCATAGTATAATACGACAAGGTGAGGAACTAAACCATGGC
CAAGTTGACCAGTGCCGTTCCGGTGCTCACCGCGCGCGACGTCGCCGGAGCGGTCGAGTTCTGGACCGAC
CGGCTCGGGTTCTCCCGGGACTTCGTGGAGGACGACTTCGCCGGTGTGGTCCGGGACGACGTGACCCTGT
TCATCAGCGCGGTCCAGGACCAGGTGGTGCCGGACAACACCCTGGCCTGGGTGTGGGTGCGCGGCCTGGA
CGAGCTGTACGCCGAGTGGTCGGAGGTCGTGTCCACGAACTTCCGGGACGCCTCCGGGCCGGCCATGACC
GAGATCGGCGAGCAGCCGTGGGGGCGGGAGTTCGCCCTGCGCGACCCGGCCGGCAACTGCGTGCACTTCG
TGGCCGAGGAGCAGGACTGACACGTGCTACGAGATTTCGATTCCACCGCCGCCTTCTATGAAAGGTTGGG
CTTCGGAATCGTTTTCCGGGACGCCGGCTGGATGATCCTCCAGCGCGGGGATCTCATGCTGGAGTTCTTC
GCCCACCCCAACTTGTTTATTGCAGCTTATAATGGTTACAAATAAAGCAATAGCATCACAAATTTCACAA
ATAAAGCATTTTTTTCACTGCATTCTAGTTGTGGTTTGTCCAAACTCATCAATGTATCTTATCATGTCTG
TATACCGTCGACCTCTAGCTAGAGCTTGGCGTAATCATGGTCATAGCTGTTTCCTGTGTGAAATTGTTAT
CCGCTCACAATTCCACACAACATACGAGCCGGAAGCATAAAGTGTAAAGCCTGGGGTGCCTAATGAGTGA
GCTAACTCACATTAATTGCGTTGCGCTCACTGCCCGCTTTCCAGTCGGGAAACCTGTCGTGCCAGCTGCA
TTAATGAATCGGCCAACGCGCGGGGAGAGGCGGTTTGCGTATTGGGCGCTCTTCCGCTTCCTCGCTCACT
GACTCGCTGCGCTCGGTCGTTCGGCTGCGGCGAGCGGTATCAGCTCACTCAAAGGCGGTAATACGGTTAT
CCACAGAATCAGGGGATAACGCAGGAAAGAACATGTGAGCAAAAGGCCAGCAAAAGGCCAGGAACCGTAA
AAAGGCCGCGTTGCTGGCGTTTTTCCATAGGCTCCGCCCCCCTGACGAGCATCACAAAAATCGACGCTCA
AGTCAGAGGTGGCGAAACCCGACAGGACTATAAAGATACCAGGCGTTTCCCCCTGGAAGCTCCCTCGTGC
GCTCTCCTGTTCCGACCCTGCCGCTTACCGGATACCTGTCCGCCTTTCTCCCTTCGGGAAGCGTGGCGCT
TTCTCATAGCTCACGCTGTAGGTATCTCAGTTCGGTGTAGGTCGTTCGCTCCAAGCTGGGCTGTGTGCAC
GAACCCCCCGTTCAGCCCGACCGCTGCGCCTTATCCGGTAACTATCGTCTTGAGTCCAACCCGGTAAGAC
ACGACTTATCGCCACTGGCAGCAGCCACTGGTAACAGGATTAGCAGAGCGAGGTATGTAGGCGGTGCTAC
AGAGTTCTTGAAGTGGTGGCCTAACTACGGCTACACTAGAAGAACAGTATTTGGTATCTGCGCTCTGCTG
AAGCCAGTTACCTTCGGAAAAAGAGTTGGTAGCTCTTGATCCGGCAAACAAACCACCGCTGGTAGCGGTG
GTTTTTTTGTTTGCAAGCAGCAGATTACGCGCAGAAAAAAAGGATCTCAAGAAGATCCTTTGATCTTTTC
TACGGGGTCTGACGCTCAGTGGAACGAAAACTCACGTTAAGGGATTTTGGTCATGAGATTATCAAAAAGG
ATCTTCACCTAGATCCTTTTAAATTAAAAATGAAGTTTTAAATCAATCTAAAGTATATATGAGTAAACTT
GGTCTGACAGTTACCAATGCTTAATCAGTGAGGCACCTATCTCAGCGATCTGTCTATTTCGTTCATCCAT
AGTTGCCTGACTCCCCGTCGTGTAGATAACTACGATACGGGAGGGCTTACCATCTGGCCCCAGTGCTGCA
ATGATACCGCGAGACCCACGCTCACCGGCTCCAGATTTATCAGCAATAAACCAGCCAGCCGGAAGGGCCG
AGCGCAGAAGTGGTCCTGCAACTTTATCCGCCTCCATCCAGTCTATTAATTGTTGCCGGGAAGCTAGAGT
AAGTAGTTCGCCAGTTAATAGTTTGCGCAACGTTGTTGCCATTGCTACAGGCATCGTGGTGTCACGCTCG
TCGTTTGGTATGGCTTCATTCAGCTCCGGTTCCCAACGATCAAGGCGAGTTACATGATCCCCCATGTTGT
GCAAAAAAGCGGTTAGCTCCTTCGGTCCTCCGATCGTTGTCAGAAGTAAGTTGGCCGCAGTGTTATCACT
CATGGTTATGGCAGCACTGCATAATTCTCTTACTGTCATGCCATCCGTAAGATGCTTTTCTGTGACTGGT
GAGTACTCAACCAAGTCATTCTGAGAATAGTGTATGCGGCGACCGAGTTGCTCTTGCCCGGCGTCAATAC
GGGATAATACCGCGCCACATAGCAGAACTTTAAAAGTGCTCATCATTGGAAAACGTTCTTCGGGGCGAAA
ACTCTCAAGGATCTTACCGCTGTTGAGATCCAGTTCGATGTAACCCACTCGTGCACCCAACTGATCTTCA
GCATCTTTTACTTTCACCAGCGTTTCTGGGTGAGCAAAAACAGGAAGGCAAAATGCCGCAAAAAAGGGAA
TAAGGGCGACACGGAAATGTTGAATACTCATACTCTTCCTTTTTCAATATTATTGAAGCATTTATCAGGG
TTATTGTCTCATGAGCGGATACATATTTGAATGTATTTAGAAAAATAAACAAATAGGGGTTCCGCGCACA
TTTCCCCGAAAAGTGCCACCTGACGTCGACGGATCGGGAGATCTCCCGATCCCCTATGGTGCACTCTCAG
TACAATCTGCTCTGATGCCGCATAGTTAAGCCAGTATCTGCTCCCTGCTTGTGTGTTGGAGGTCGCTGAG
TAGTGCGCGAGCAAAATTTAAGCTACAACAAGGCAAGGCTTGACCGACAATTGCATGAAGAATCTGCTTA
GGGTTAGGCGTTTTGCGCTGCTTCG
Features (pLannotate 1.2.2; 32 found; start..end, strand, type, name):
     27..406     +  enhancer       CMV enhancer: human cytomegalovirus immediate early enhancer
    407..606     +  promoter       CMV promoter: human cytomegalovirus (CMV) immediate early promoter
    624..804     +  LTR            5' LTR (truncated): truncated 5' long terminal repeat (LTR) from HIV-1
    851..976     +  misc_feature   HIV-1 Ψ: packaging signal of human immunodeficiency virus type 1
    960..1323    +  CDS            HIV-1 gag (fragment): gag protein from human immunodeficiency virus 1; gag
   1469..1702    +  misc_feature   RRE: The Rev response element (RRE) of HIV-1 allows for Rev-dependent mRNA export from the nucleus to the cytoplasm.
   2079..2179    +  CDS            Rev (fragment): human immunodeficiency virus 1 (HIV-1) Rev protein; rev; enhances nuclear export of unspliced and incompletely spliced viral mRNAs
   2229..2346    +  misc_feature   cPPT/CTS: central polypurine tract and central termination sequence of HIV-1
   2403..2673    +  protein_bind   tetracycline response element: contains seven copies of the tetracycline operator tetO tetracycline repressor TetR
   2684..2701    +  misc_feature   MCS (fragment): pUC18/19 multiple cloning site
   2706..2744    +  promoter       minimal CMV promoter: human cytomegalovirus (CMV) immediate early promoter
   2844..4343    +  CDS            IKZF2: IKZF2_HUMAN - Also known as HELIOS, ZNFN1A2. Experimental evidence at protein level: Swiss-Prot protein existence level 1. Associates with Ikaros at centromeric heterochromatin. From Homo sapiens (Human).
   4345..4371    +  misc_feature   MCS (fragment): pBluescript multiple cloning site
   4371..4959    +  misc_feature   WPRE: woodchuck hepatitis virus posttranscriptional regulatory element
   4896..5477    +  CDS            nef (fragment): NEF_HV1H2 - Experimental evidence at protein level: Swiss-Prot protein existence level 1. Extracellular Nef protein targets CD4(+) T-lymphocytes for apoptosis by interacting with CXCR4 surface receptors. From Human immunodeficiency virus type 1 group M subtype B (isolate HXB2) (HIV-1).
   5484..5664    +  LTR            5' LTR (truncated): truncated 5' long terminal repeat (LTR) from HIV-1
   5696..5920    +  polyA_signal   bGH poly(A) signal: bovine growth hormone polyadenylation signal
   5924..5945    +  promoter       SV40 promoter (fragment): SV40 enhancer and early promoter
   5966..6394    +  rep_origin     f1 ori (sequence partly withheld): f1 bacteriophage origin of replication; arrow indicates direction of (+) strand synthesis
   6408..6737    +  promoter       SV40 promoter: SV40 enhancer and early promoter
   6785..6832    +  promoter       EM7 promoter: synthetic bacterial promoter&nbsp
   6851..7225    +  CDS            BleoR: antibiotic-binding protein; Sh ble from Streptoalloteichus hindustanus; confers resistance to bleomycin, phleomycin, and Zeocin™
   7235..7360    +  CDS            ble (fragment): BLE_KLEPN - Experimental evidence at protein level: Swiss-Prot protein existence level 1. Binding protein with a strong affinity to the bleomycin family of antibiotics. Binds to CL990; an antimitotic-antibiotic compound. From Klebsiella pneumoniae.
   7355..7476    +  polyA_signal   SV40 poly(A) signal: SV40 polyadenylation signal
   7549..7565    -  protein_bind   lac operator: The lac repressor binds to the lac operator to inhibit transcription in E. coli. This inhibition can be relieved by adding lactose or isopropyl-β-D-thiogalactopyranoside (IPTG). lac repressor encoded by lacI
   7573..7603    -  promoter       lac promoter: promoter for the E. coli lac operon
   7618..7639    -  protein_bind   CAP binding site: CAP binding activates transcription in the presence of cAMP. E. coli catabolite activator protein
   7652..7744    -  CDS            lacI (fragment): lac repressor; lacI; The lac repressor binds to the lac operator to inhibit transcription in E. coli. This inhibition can be relieved by adding lactose or isopropyl-β-D-thiogalactopyranoside (IPTG).
   7927..8515    -  rep_origin     ori: high-copy-number ColE1/pMB1/pBR322/pUC origin of replication
   8686..9546    -  CDS            AmpR: β-lactamase; bla; confers resistance to ampicillin, carbenicillin, and related antibiotics
   9547..9651    -  promoter       AmpR promoter: bla
   9710..9762    -  misc_feature   bom (fragment): basis of mobility region from pBR322
