[The description below was written by a language model from this plasmid's Addgene catalogue record and pLannotate feature annotations shown in this document.]
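Description:
pFUW-TetO-IKZF2 is a lentiviral transfer plasmid built on the pFUW-TetO backbone for doxycycline-inducible expression of human IKZF2 (HELIOS), an Ikaros-family zinc finger transcription factor, in mammalian cells. The sequenced plasmid is about 9.9 kb. It is propagated in E. coli through a high-copy ColE1/pUC-type origin with ampicillin selection (AmpR), and it also carries an f1 origin. Outside the viral unit, an SV40/EM7-driven BleoR cassette with an SV40 poly(A) signal could confer Zeocin resistance, although the record lists only ampicillin as the selection used.

The viral genome is transcribed from a CMV enhancer/promoter fused to a truncated HIV-1 5' LTR, so genomic RNA is produced in packaging cells without Tat. It contains the Ψ packaging signal with a gag fragment, the RRE for Rev-dependent nuclear export, and the cPPT/CTS, which aids nuclear import. The 3' end has a second truncated LTR followed by a bGH poly(A) signal. The internal expression cassette is a tetracycline response element with seven tetO copies joined to a minimal CMV promoter, which accounts for the catalogue's "CMV" promoter entry. This drives the roughly 1.5 kb IKZF2 coding sequence, inserted at EcoRI sites, and a WPRE follows to enhance transcript stability and expression. No epitope tag, reporter or transactivator is annotated, so induction requires a tetracycline-controlled transactivator such as rtTA supplied from a separate construct. The associated publication concerns screening of transcription factors that underlie dendritic cell subset identity, which fits use of this vector for controlled, forced expression of IKZF2 in transduced cells.
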