Addgene plasmid #207216: pFUW-TetO-IKZF2
Purpose: doxycycline-inducible expression of Human IKZF2 in mammalian cells
Depositing lab: Filipe Pereira. Depositing organization: Center for Neuroscience and Cell Biology, University of Coimbra. Publication: Anchored screening identifies transcription factor blueprints underlying dendritic cell diversity and subset-specific anti-tumor immunity. Henriques-Oliveira L, Altman AR, Kurochkin I, Ascic E, Halitzki E, Matei A, Pértiga-Cabral D, Ulmert I, Holst S, Nair MS, Cunha PP, Park S, Vergani S, Kharas MG, Yuan J, Lahl K, Rosa FF, Pires CF, Pereira C-F. Immunity. 58, 1-20. October 2025. 10.1016/j.immuni.2025.08.001.
Backbone
  Vector backbone: pFUW-TetO
  Vector type: Mammalian Expression, Lentiviral
Growth in bacteria
  Bacterial resistance: Ampicillin, 100 μg/mL
  Growth temperature: 37°C
  Growth strain: NEB Stable
  Copy number: High Copy
Gene/Insert
  Gene/Insert name: pFUW-TetO-IKZF2 (alt name: HELIOS)
  Species: H. sapiens (human)
  Insert size (bp): 1503
  GenBank ID: NM001079526.1
  Promoter: CMV
  Entrez Gene: IKZF2 (a.k.a. ANF1A2, HELIOS, ICHAD, IMDIA, ZNF1A2, ZNFN1A2)
  Cloning method: Restriction Enzyme; 5′ cloning site EcoRI (unknown if destroyed); 3′ cloning site EcoRI (unknown if destroyed)
  Sequencing primers: 5′ TCCACGCTGTTTTGACCTCC
Terms and licenses: Academic/Nonprofit Terms; Industry Terms: Not Available to Industry
How to cite: pFUW-TetO-IKZF2 was a gift from Filipe Pereira (Addgene plasmid # 207216 ; http://n2t.net/addgene:207216 ; RRID:Addgene_207216)
